Addgene plasmid #162362: pC0.310 ECK120010818
Purpose: Level 0 transcription terminator
Depositing lab: Alistair McCormick. Depositing organization: University of Edinburgh. Publication: Evaluation and Comparison of the Efficiency of Transcription Terminators in Different Cyanobacterial Species. Gale GAR, Wang B, McCormick AJ. Front Microbiol. 2021 Jan 15;11:624011. doi: 10.3389/fmicb.2020.624011. eCollection 2020. PubMed 33519785.
Backbone
  Vector backbone: pICH41276
Growth in bacteria
  Bacterial resistance: Spectinomycin, 50 μg/mL
  Growth temperature: 37°C
  Growth strain: DH5alpha
  Copy number: High Copy
Gene/Insert
  Gene/Insert name: ECK120010818
  Insert size (bp): 54
Terms and licenses: Academic/Nonprofit Terms; Industry Terms: Not Available to Industry
How to cite: pC0.310 ECK120010818 was a gift from Alistair McCormick (Addgene plasmid # 162362 ; http://n2t.net/addgene:162362 ; RRID:Addgene_162362)
