[The description below was written by a language model from this plasmid's Addgene catalogue record and pLannotate feature annotations shown in this document.]
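Description:
pC0.310 ECK120010818 is a small (about 2.3 kb) Level 0 part plasmid carrying a single transcription terminator, built in the pICH41276 backbone. "Level 0" refers to the base tier of hierarchical modular cloning systems of the Golden Gate/MoClo type, in which individual standardised parts (promoters, coding sequences, terminators) are stored in separate plasmids and later combined into transcription units and multigene constructs. The record does not describe the flanking restriction sites or overhangs. The plasmid is propagated in E. coli at high copy number from a ColE1/pUC-type origin of replication. Selection is with spectinomycin, conferred by the aadA aminoglycoside adenylyltransferase gene, which lies downstream of an annotated AmpR (bla) promoter.

The insert is the 54 bp element ECK120010818, recorded only as a transcription terminator. The automated feature table does not annotate it, so its position in the sequence and its source organism cannot be read from the record. The other annotated features are short fragments of lacI, an integron-type integrase and a gentamicin acetyltransferase gene. These appear to be remnants of backbone and resistance-cassette sequences rather than functional genes. There is no promoter, reporter or coding payload associated with the insert.

According to the associated publication title, the part belongs to a study evaluating and comparing terminator efficiency across different cyanobacterial species. Its likely use is as a reusable terminator module for assembling expression cassettes or terminator test constructs, rather than as an expression vector in its own right.
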