Features (pLannotate 1.2.2; 6 found; start..end, strand, type, name):
    455..504     +  CDS            lacI (fragment): lac repressor; lacI; The lac repressor binds to the lac operator to inhibit transcription in E. coli. This inhibition can be relieved by adding lactose or isopropyl-β-D-thiogalactopyranoside (IPTG).
    703..807     +  promoter       AmpR promoter: bla
    798..878     -  CDS            int (fragment): INT2_ECOLX - Protein inferred from homology: Swiss-Prot protein existence level 3. Putative integrase believed to be involved in the insertion of antibiotic resistance genes into plasmids and transposons. From Escherichia coli.
    966..1022    +  CDS            GmR (fragment): gentamycin acetyltransferase; aacC1; confers resistance to gentamycin
   1029..1817    +  CDS            aadA: S3AD_ECOLX - Experimental evidence at protein level: Swiss-Prot protein existence level 1. Mediates bacterial resistance to the antibiotics streptomycin and spectinomycin. From Escherichia coli.
   1991..272     +  rep_origin     ori (across the origin): high-copy-number ColE1/pMB1/pBR322/pUC origin of replication
>Addgene plasmid #162362 | pC0.310 ECK120010818 | addgene full sequence | sequence record 323949 | Addgene NGS Result
GAACGGGGGGTTCGTGCACACAGCCCAGCTTGGAGCGAACGACCTACACCGAACTGAGATACCTACAGCG
TGAGCTATGAGAAAGCGCCACGCTTCCCGAAGGGAGAAAGGCGGACAGGTATCCGGTAAGCGGCAGGGTC
GGAACAGGAGAGCGCACGAGGGAGCTTCCAGGGGGAAACGCCTGGTATCTTTATAGTCCTGTCGGGTTTC
GCCACCTCTGACTTGAGCGTCGATTTTTGTGATGCTCGTCAGGGGGGCGGAGCCTATGGAAAAACGCCAG
CAACGCGGCCTTTTTACGGTTCCTGGCCTTTTGCTGGCCTTTTGCTCACATGTTCTTTCCTGCGTTATCC
CCTGATTCTGTGGATAACCGTATTACCGCCTTTGAGTGAGCTGATACCGCTCGCCGCAGCCGAACGACCG
AGCGCAGCGAGTCAGTGAGCGAGGAAGCGGAAGAGCGCCCAATACGCAAACCGCCTCTCCCCGCGCGTTG
GCCGATTCATTAATCACTCTGTGGTCTCAGCTTGTCAGTTTCACCTGTTTTACGTAAAAACCCGCTTCGG
CGGGTTTTTACTTTTGGCGCTTGAGACCACGAAGTGGCTCTTCAGTGGACGAAAGGGCCTCGTGATACGC
CTATTTTTATAGGTTAATGTCATGATAATAATGGTTTCTTAGACGTCAGGTGGCACTTTTCGGGGAAATG
TGCGCGGAACCCCTATTTGTTTATTTTTCTAAATACATTCAAATATGTATCCGCTCATGAGACAATAACC
CTGATAAATGCTTCAATAATATTGAAAAAGGAAGAGTATGCGCTCACGCAACTGGTCCAGAACCTTGACC
GAACGCAGCGGTGGTAACGGCGCAGTGGCGGTTTTCATGGCTTGTTATGACTGTTTTTTTTTGGGGTACA
GTCTATGCCTCGGGCATCCAAGCAGCAAGCGCGTTACGCCGTGGGTCGATGTTTGATGTTATGGAGCAGC
AACGATGTTACGCAGCAGGGCAGTCGCCCTAAAACAAAGTTAAACATCATGAGGGAAGCGGTGATCGCCG
AAGTATCGACTCAACTATCAGAGGTAGTTGGCGTCATCGAGCGCCATCTCGAACCGACGTTGCTGGCCGT
ACATTTGTACGGCTCCGCAGTGGATGGCGGCCTGAAGCCACACAGCGATATTGATTTGCTGGTTACGGTG
ACCGTAAGGCTTGATGAAACAACGCGGCGAGCTTTGATCAACGACCTTTTGGAAACTTCGGCTTCCCCTG
GAGAGAGCGAGATTCTCCGCGCTGTAGAAGTCACCATTGTTGTGCACGACGACATCATTCCGTGGCGTTA
TCCAGCTAAGCGCGAACTGCAATTTGGAGAATGGCAGCGCAATGACATTCTTGCAGGTATCTTCGAGCCA
GCCACGATCGACATTGATCTGGCTATCTTGCTGACAAAAGCAAGAGAACATAGCGTTGCCTTGGTAGGTC
CAGCGGCGGAGGAACTCTTTGATCCGGTTCCTGAACAGGATCTATTTGAGGCGCTAAATGAAACCTTAAC
GCTATGGAACTCGCCGCCCGACTGGGCTGGCGATGAGCGAAATGTAGTGCTTACGTTGTCCCGCATTTGG
TACAGCGCAGTAACCGGCAAAATCGCGCCGAAGGATGTCGCTGCCGACTGGGCAATGGAGCGCCTGCCGG
CCCAGTATCAGCCCGTCATACTTGAAGCTAGACAGGCTTATCTTGGACAAGAAGAAGATCGCTTGGCCTC
GCGCGCAGATCAGTTGGAAGAATTTGTCCATTACGTAAAAGGCGAGATCACCAAGGTAGTCGGCAAATAA
CTGTCAGACCAAGTTTACTCATATATACTTTAGATTGATTTAAAACTTCATTTTTAATTTAAAAGGATCT
AGGTGAAGATCCTTTTTGATAATCTCATGACCAAAATCCCTTAACGTGAGTTTTCGTTCCACTGAGCGTC
AGACCCCGTAGAAAAGATCAAAGGATCTTCTTGAGATCCTTTTTTTCTGCGCGTAATCTGCTGCTTGCAA
ACAAAAAAACCACCGCTACCAGCGGTGGTTTGTTTGCCGGATCAAGAGCTACCAACTCTTTTTCCGAAGG
TAACTGGCTTCAGCAGAGCGCAGATACCAAATACTGTTCTTCTAGTGTAGCCGTAGTTAGGCCACCACTT
CAAGAACTCTGTAGCACCGCCTACATACCTCGCTCTGCTAATCCTGTTACCAGTGGCTGCTGCCAGTGGC
GATAAGTCGTGTCTTACCGGGTTGGACTCAAGACGATAGTTACCGGATAAGGCGCAGCGGTCGGGCT
